>Addgene plasmid #200296 | Ec-1 Triticum aestivum Metallothionein | addgene full sequence | sequence record 394912 | Addgene NGS Result
ATGTGCGCGGAACCCCTATTTGTTTATTTTTCTAAATACATTCAAATATGTATCCGCTCATGAGACAATA
ACCCTGATAAATGCTTCAATAATATTGAAAAAGGAAGAGTATGAGTATTCAACATTTCCGTGTCGCCCTT
ATTCCCTTTTTTGCGGCATTTTGCCTTCCTGTTTTTGCTCACCCAGAAACGCTGGTGAAAGTAAAAGATG
CTGAAGATCAGTTGGGTGCACGAGTGGGTTACATCGAACTGGATCTCAACAGCGGTAAGATCCTTGAGAG
TTTTCGCCCCGAAGAACGTTTCCCAATGATGAGCACTTTTAAAGTTCTGCTATGTGGCGCGGTATTATCC
CGTGTTGACGCCGGGCAAGAGCAACTCGGTCGCCGCATACACTATTCTCAGAATGACTTGGTTGAGTACT
CACCAGTCACAGAAAAGCATCTTACGGATGGCATGACAGTAAGAGAATTATGCAGTGCTGCCATAACCAT
GAGTGATAACACTGCGGCCAACTTACTTCTGACAACGATCGGAGGACCGAAGGAGCTAACCGCTTTTTTG
CACAACATGGGGGATCATGTAACTCGCCTTGATCGTTGGGAACCGGAGCTGAATGAAGCCATACCAAACG
ACGAGCGTGACACCACGATGCCTGTAGCAATGGCAACAACGTTGCGCAAACTATTAACTGGCGAACTACT
TACTCTAGCTTCCCGGCAACAATTAATAGACTGGATGGAGGCGGATAAAGTTGCAGGACCACTTCTGCGC
TCGGCCCTTCCGGCTGGCTGGTTTATTGCTGATAAATCTGGAGCCGGTGAGCGTGGGTCTCGCGGTATCA
TTGCAGCACTGGGGCCAGATGGTAAGCCCTCCCGTATCGTAGTTATCTACACGACGGGGAGTCAGGCAAC
TATGGATGAACGAAATAGACAGATCGCTGAGATAGGTGCCTCACTGATTAAGCATTGGTAACTGTCAGAC
CAAGTTTACTCATATATACTTTAGATTGATT
[38 nt withheld, positions 1012-1049]
A
[37 nt withheld, positions 1051-1087]
ATTTTGTTAAAATTCGCGTTAAATTTTTGTTAAATCAGCTCATTTTTTAACCAATAGGCCGAAATCGGCA
AAATCCCTTATAAATCAAAAGAATAGCCCGAGATAGGGT
[37 nt withheld, positions 1197-1233]
AAAGAACGTGGACTCCAACGTCAAAGG
[141 nt withheld, positions 1261-1401]
G
[125 nt withheld, positions 1403-1527]
AAAGGATCTAGGTGAAGATCCTTTTTGATAATCTCATGACCAAAATCCCTTAACGTGAGTTTTCGTTCCA
CTGAGCGTCAGACCCCGTAGAAAAGATCAAAGGATCTTCTTGAGATCCTTTTTTTCTGCGCGTAATCTGC
TGCTTGCAAACAAAAAAACCACCGCTACCAGCGGTGGTTTGTTTGCCGGATCAAGAGCTACCAACTCTTT
TTCCGAAGGTAACTGGCTTCAGCAGAGCGCAGATACCAAATACTGTCCTTCTAGTGTAGCCGTAGTTAGG
CCACCACTTCAAGAACTCTGTAGCACCGCCTACATACCTCGCTCTGCTAATCCTGTTACCAGTGGCTGCT
GCCAGTGGCGATAAGTCGTGTCTTACCGGGTTGGACTCAAGACGATAGTTACCGGATAAGGCGCAGCGGT
CGGGCTGAACGGGGGGTTCGTGCACACAGCCCAGCTTGGAGCGAACGACCTACACCGAACTGAGATACCT
ACAGCGTGAGCTATGAGAAAGCGCCACGCTTCCCGAAGGGAGAAAGGCGGACAGGTATCCGGTAAGCGGC
AGGGTCGGAACAGGAGAGCGCACGAGGGAGCTTCCAGGGGGAAACGCCTGGTATCTTTATAGTCCTGTCG
GGTTTCGCCACCTCTGACTTGAGCGTCGATTTTTGTGATGCTCGTCAGGGGGGCGGAGCCTATGGAAAAA
CGCCAGCAACGCGGCCTTTTTACGGTTCCTGGCCTTTTGCTGGCCTTTTGCTCACATGTTCTTTCCTGCG
TTATCCCCTGATTCTGTGGATAACCGTATTACCGCCTTTGAGTGAGCTGATACCGCTCGCCGCAGCCGAA
CGACCGAGCGCAGCGAGTCAGTGAGCGAGGAAGCTATGGTGCACTCTCAGTACAATCTGCTCTGATGCCG
CATAGTTAAGCCAGTATACACTCCGCTATCGCTACGTGACTGGGTCATGGCTGCGCCCCGACACCCGCCA
ACACCCGCTGACGCGCCCTGACGGGCTTGTCTGCTCCCGGCATCCGCTTACAGACAAGCTGTGACCGTCT
CCGGGAGCTGCATGTGTCAGAGGTTTTCACCGTCATCACCGAAACGCGCGAGGCAGCTGCGGTAAAGCTC
ATCAGCGTGGTCGTGCAGCGATTCACAGATGTCTGCCTGTTCATCCGCGTCCAGCTCGTTGAGTTTCTCC
AGAAGCGTTAATGTCTGGCTTCTGATAAAGCGGGCCATGTTAAGGGCGGTTTTTTCCTGTTTGGTCACTG
ATGCCTCCGTGTAAGGGGGATTTCTGTTCATGGGGGTAATGATACCGATGAAACGAGAGAGGATGCTCAC
GATACGGGTTACTGATGATGAACATGCCCGGTTACTGGAACGTTGTGAGGGTAAACAACTGGCGGTATGG
ATGCGGCGGGACCAGAGAAAAATCACTCAGGGTCAATGCCAGCCGAACGCCAGCAAGACGTAGCCCAGCG
CGTCGGCCGCCATGCCGGCGATAATGGCCTGCTTCTCGCCGAAACGTTTGGTGGCGGGACCAGTGACGAA
GGCTTGAGCGAGGGCGTGCAAGATTCCGAATACCGCAAGCGACAGGCCGATCATCGTCGCGCTCCAGCGA
AAGCGGTCCTCGCCGAAAATGACCCAGAGCGCTGCCGGCACCTGTCCTACGAGTTGCATGATAAAGAAGA
CAGTCATAAGTGCGGCGACGATAGTCATGCCCCGCGCCCACCGGAAGGAGCTGACTGGGTTGAAGGCTCT
CAAGGGCATCGGTCGAGATCCCGGTGCCTAATGAGTGAGCTAACTTACATTAATTGCGTTGCGCTCACTG
CCCGCTTTCCAGTCGGGAAACCTGTCGTGCCAGCTGCATTAATGAATCGGCCAACGCGCGGGGAGAGGCG
GTTTGCGTATTGGGCGCCAGGGTGGTTTTTCTTTTCACCAGTGAGACGGGCAACAGCTGATTGCCCTTCA
CCGCCTGGCCCTGAGAGAGTTGCAGCAAGCGGTCCACGCTGGTTTGCCCCAGCAGGCGAAAATCCTGTTT
GATGGTGGTTAACGGCGGGATATAACATGAGCTGTCTTCGGTATCGTCGTATCCCACTACCGAGATGTCC
GCACCAACGCGCAGCCCGGACTCGGTAATGGCGCGCATTGCGCCCAGCGCCATCTGATCGTTGGCAACCA
GCATCGCAGTGGGAACGATGCCCTCATTCAGCATTTGCATGGTTTGTTGAAAACCGGACATGGCACTCCA
GTCGCCTTCCCGTTCCGCTATCGGCTGAATTTGATTGCGAGTGAGATATTTATGCCAGCCAGCCAGACGC
AGACGCGCCGAGACAGAACTTAATGGGCCCGCTAACAGCGCGATTTGCTGGTGACCCAATGCGACCAGAT
GCTCCACGCCCAGTCGCGTACCGTCTTCATGGGAGAAAATAATACTGTTGATGGGTGTCTGGTCAGAGAC
ATCAAGAAATAACGCCGGAACATTAGTGCAGGCAGCTTCCACAGCAATGGCATCCTGGTCATCCAGCGGA
TAGTTAATGATCAGCCCACTGACGCGTTGCGCGAGAAGATTGTGCACCGCCGCTTTACAGGCTTCGACGC
CGCTTCGTTCTACCATCGACACCACCACGCTGGCACCCAGTTGATCGGCGCGAGATTTAATCGCCGCGAC
AATTTGCGACGGCGCGTGCAGGGCCAGACTGGAGGTGGCAACGCCAATCAGCAACGACTGTTTGCCCGCC
AGTTGTTGTGCCACGCGGTTGGGAATGTAATTCAGCTCCGCCATCGCCGCTTCCACTTTTTCCCGCGTTT
TCGCAGAAACGTGGCTGGCCTGGTTCACCACGCGGGAAACGGTCTGATAAGAGACACCGGCATACTCTGC
GACATCGTATAACGTTACTGGTTTCACATTCACCACCCTGAATTGACTCTCTTCCGGGCGCTATCATGCC
ATACCGCGAAAGGTTTTGCGCCATTCGATGGTGTCCGGGATCTCGACGCTCTCCCTTATGCGACTCCTGC
ATTAGGAAGCAGCCCAGTAGTAGGTTGAGGCCGTTGAGCACCGCCGCCGCAAGGAATGGTGCATGCCGGC
ATGCCGCCCTTTCGTCTTCAAGAATTAATTCCCAATTCCCCAGGCATCAAATAAAACGAAAGGCTCAGTC
GAAAGACTGGGCCTTTCGTTTTATCTGTTGTTTGTCGGTGAACGCTCTCCTGAGTAGGACAAATCCGCCG
GGAGCGGATTTGAACGTTGCGAAGCAACGGCCCGGAGGGTGGCGGGCAGGACGCCCGCCATAAACTGCCA
GGAATTAATTCCCCAGGCATCAAATAAAACGAAAGGCTCAGTCGAAAGACTGGGCCTTTCGTTTTATCTG
TTGTTTGTCGGTGAACGCTCTCCTGAGTAGGACAAATCCGCCGGGAGCGGATTTGAACGTTGCGAAGCAA
CGGCCSGGAGGGKGGCGGGCAGGACGCCCGCCATAAACTGCCAGGAATTAATTCCCCAGGCATCAAATAA
AACGAAAGGCTCAGTCGAAAGACTGGGCCTTTCGTTTTATCTGTTGTTTGTCGGTGAACGCTCTCCTGAG
TAGGACAAATCCGCCGGGAGCGGATTTGAACGTTGCGAAGCAACGGCCCGGAGGGTGGCGGGCAGGACGC
CCGCCATAAACTGCCAGGAATTAATTCCCCAGGCATCAAATAAAACGAAAGGCTCAGTCGAAAGACTGGG
CCTTTCGTTTTATCTGTTGTTTGTCGGTGAACGCTCTCCTGAGTAGGACAAATCCGCCGGGAGCGGATTT
GAACGTTGCGAAGCAACGGCCCGGAGGGTGGCGGGCAGGACGCCCGCCATAAACTGCCAGGAATTAATTC
CCCAGGCATCAAATAAAACGAAAGGCTCAGTCGAAAGACTGGGCCTTTCGTTTTATCTGTTGTTTGTCGG
TGAACGCTCTCCTGAGTAGGACAAATCCGCCGGGAGCGGATTTGAACGTTGCGAAGCAACGGCCCGGAGG
GTGGCGGGCAGGACGCCCGCCATAAACTGCCAGGAATTGGGGATCGGAATTAATTCCCGGTTTAAACCGG
GGATCTCGATCCCGCGAAATTAATACGACTCACTATAGGGGAATTGTGAGCGGATAACAATTCCCCTCTA
GAAATAATTTTGTTTAACTTTAAGAAGGAGATATACTTATGAAAATCGAAGAAGGTAAACTGGTAATCGG
TTCCCTGGAGGGTTGCTTTGCCAAGGGTACCAATGTTTTAATGGCGGATGGGTCTATTGAATGTATTGAA
AACATTGAGGTTGGTAATAAGGTCATGGGTAAAGATGGCAGACCTCGTGAGGTAATTAAATTGCCCAGAG
GAAGAGAAACTATGTACAGCGTCGTGCAGAAAAGTCAGCACAGAGCCCACAAAAGTGACTCAAGTCGTGA
AGTGCCAGAATTACTCAAGTTTACGTGTAATGCGACCCATGAGTTGGTTGTTAGAACACCTCGTAGTGTC
CGCCGTTTGTCTCGTACCATTAAGGGTGTCGAATATTTTGAAGTTATTACTTTTGAGATGGGCCAAAAGA
AAGCCCCCGACGGTAGAATTGTTGAGCTTGTCAAGGAAGTTTCAAAGAGCTACCCAATATCTGAGGGGCC
TGAGAGAGCCAACGAATTAGTAGAATCCTATAGAAAGGCTTCAAATAAAGCTTATTTTGAGTGGACTATT
GAGGCCAGAGATCTTTCTCTGTTGGGTTCCCATGTTCGTAAAGCTACCTACCAGACTTACGCTCCAATTC
TTTATGAGAATGACCACTTTTTCGACTACATGCAAAAAAGTAAGTTTCATCTCACCATTGAAGGTCCAAA
AGTACTTGCTTATTTACTTGGTTTATGGATTGGTGATGGATTGTCTGACAGGGCAACTTTTTCGGTTGAT
TCCAGAGATACTTCTTTGATGGAACGTGTTACTGAATATGCTGAAAAGTTGAATTTGTGCGCCGAGTATA
AGGACAGAAAAGAACCACAAGTTGCCAAAACTGTTAATTTGTACTCTAAAGTTGTCAGAGGTGCTAGCAC
AAATCCTGGTGTATCCGCTTGGCAGGTCAACACAGCTTATACTGCGGGACAATTGGTCACATATAACGGC
AAGACGTATAAATGTTTGCAGCCCCACACCTCCTTGGCAGGATGGGAACCATCCAACGTTCCTGCCTTGT
GGCAGCTTCAAGGTGGCCACGGTGGTATTCGCAATAATCTTAATACTGAGAATCCATTATGGGACGCTAT
TGTTGGCTTAGGATTCTTGAAGGACGGTGTCAAAAATATTCCTTCTTTCTTGTCTACGGACAATATCGGT
ACTCGTGAAACATTTCTTGCTGGTCTAATTGATTCTGATGGCTATGTTACTGATGAGCATGGTATTAAAG
CAACAATAAAGACAATTCATACTTCTGTCAGAGATGGTTTGGTTTCCCTTGCTCGTTCTTTAGGCTTAGT
AGTCTCGGTTAACGCAGAACCTGCTAAGGTTGACATGAATGTCACCAAACATAAAATTAGTTATGCTATT
TATATGTCTGGTGGAGATGTTTTGCTTAACGTTCTTTCGAAGTGTGCCGGCTCTAAAAAATTCAGGCCTG
CTCCCGCCGCTGCTTTTGCACGTGAGTGCCGCGGATTTTATTTCGAGTTACAAGAATTGAAGGAAGACGA
TTATTATGGGATTACTTTATCTGATGATTCTGATCATCAGTTTTTGCTTGGATCTCAGGTTGTTGTACAG
AACATGGGCTGTGACGATAAATGCGGCTGTGCGGTTCCGTGTCCGGGCGGTACGGGCTGTCGCTGTACCT
CTGCTCGCTCGGGTGCGGCGGCGGGCGAACATACCACGTGCGGCTGTGGTGAACACTGCGGTTGTAACCC
GTGCGCGTGTGGCCGTGAAGGCACCCCGAGCGGCCGTGCGAATCGTCGCGCAAACTGTTCGTGCGGTGCG
GCGTGTAACTGTGCTTCGTGCGGTTCGGCGACGGCATAACTGCAGGTAATTAAATAACTAGTTGATCCGG
CTGCTAACAAAGCCCGAAAGGAAGCTGAGTTGGCTGCTGCCACCGCTGAGCAATAACTAGCATAACCCCT
TGGGGCCTCTAAACGGGTCTTGAGGGGTTTTTTGCTGAAAGGAGGAACTATATCCGGATAACTACGTCAG
GTGGCACTTTTCGGGGAA
Features (pLannotate 1.2.2; 26 found; start..end, strand, type, name):
      6..110     +  promoter       AmpR promoter: bla
    111..971     +  CDS            AmpR: β-lactamase; bla; confers resistance to ampicillin, carbenicillin, and related antibiotics
   1013..1526    -  rep_origin     M13 ori (sequence partly withheld): M13 bacteriophage origin of replication; arrow indicates direction of (+) strand synthesis
   1637..2225    +  rep_origin     ori: high-copy-number ColE1/pMB1/pBR322/pUC origin of replication
   2402..2492    -  misc_feature   bom (fragment): basis of mobility region from pBR322
   2594..2785    -  CDS            rop: Rop protein, which maintains plasmids at low copy number; rop
   2826..2936    +  CDS            mbeC (fragment): MBEC_ECOLX - Experimental evidence at protein level: Swiss-Prot protein existence level 1. Required for efficient mobilization of ColE1 plasmid and is thus essential to promote the specific transfer of the plasmid during conjugation. Probably functions by inducing DNA bending, helping the MbeA relaxase to melt the DNA around the nic site and cleave the phosphodiester bond. Binds specifically double-stranded DNA (dsDNA) containing the ColE1 oriT but does not recognize the inverted repeat (IR). From Escherichia coli.
   2971..3293    -  CDS            TcR (fragment): tetracycline efflux protein; tet; confers resistance to tetracycline
   3308..3329    -  protein_bind   CAP binding site: CAP binding activates transcription in the presence of cAMP. E. coli catabolite activator protein
   3342..4424    -  CDS            lacI: lac repressor; lacI; The lac repressor binds to the lac operator to inhibit transcription in E. coli. This inhibition can be relieved by adding lactose or isopropyl-β-D-thiogalactopyranoside (IPTG).
   4425..4502    -  promoter       lacI promoter: lacI
   4510..4603    -  CDS            TcR (fragment): tetracycline efflux protein; tet; confers resistance to tetracycline
   4655..4741    +  terminator     rrnB T1 terminator: Escherichia coli rrnB; transcription terminator T1 from the E. coli rrnB gene
   4838..4924    +  terminator     rrnB T1 terminator: Escherichia coli rrnB; transcription terminator T1 from the E. coli rrnB gene
   5021..5107    +  terminator     rrnB T1 terminator: Escherichia coli rrnB; transcription terminator T1 from the E. coli rrnB gene
   5204..5290    +  terminator     rrnB T1 terminator: Escherichia coli rrnB; transcription terminator T1 from the E. coli rrnB gene
   5387..5473    +  terminator     rrnB T1 terminator: Escherichia coli rrnB; transcription terminator T1 from the E. coli rrnB gene
   5608..5626    +  promoter       T7 promoter: promoter for bacteriophage T7 RNA polymerase
   5627..5651    +  protein_bind   lac operator: The lac repressor binds to the lac operator to inhibit transcription in E. coli. This inhibition can be relieved by adding lactose or isopropyl-β-D-thiogalactopyranoside (IPTG). lac repressor encoded by lacI
   5666..5688    +  RBS            RBS: efficient ribosome binding site from bacteriophage T7 gene 10 (Olins and Rangwala, 1989)
   5741..6559    +  CDS            Sce VMA intein 5' region: 5' region of the intein from the yeast Vma1 subunit of the vacuolar ATPase (Chong et al., 1998); Saccharomyces cerevisiae VMA1
   6566..6718    +  CDS            CBD: chitin binding domain from chitinase A1 (Watanabe et al., 1994); Bacillus circulans chiA
   6722..7270    +  CDS            Sce VMA intein 3' region: modified 3' region of the intein from the yeast Vma1 subunit of the vacuolar ATPase (Chong et al., 1998); Saccharomyces cerevisiae VMA1; C-terminal cleavage of this intein can be induced by thiols.
   7271..7513    +  CDS            EC1_WHEAT: Experimental evidence at protein level: Swiss-Prot protein existence level 1. Binds 5 molecules of zinc. May have a role in Zn(2+) homeostasis during embryogenesis. From Triticum aestivum (Wheat).
   7547..7596    +  CDS            SET1 (fragment): solubility-enhancement tag derived from T7 phage gene 10B
   7604..7651    +  terminator     T7 terminator: transcription terminator for bacteriophage T7 RNA polymerase
