[The description below was written by a language model from this plasmid's Addgene catalogue record and pLannotate feature annotations shown in this document.]
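Description:
Ec-1 Triticum aestivum Metallothionein is a 7.7 kb bacterial expression plasmid built on the pTYB21 backbone, an intein-fusion vector designed for tag-free protein purification. It is maintained in E. coli under ampicillin selection (β-lactamase with its own promoter) and replicates from a ColE1/pMB1-type origin. The catalogue lists it as high copy, although the feature table also shows a rop gene and a bom fragment inherited from pBR322. An M13 phage origin is present for single-stranded DNA production. Short tetracycline-resistance and mbeC fragments are non-functional backbone remnants.

The expression cassette is driven by a T7 promoter with an adjacent lac operator and the T7 gene 10 ribosome binding site. A plasmid-borne lacI gene supplies repressor, so expression is IPTG-inducible in hosts that provide T7 RNA polymerase. Five tandem rrnB T1 terminators upstream insulate the promoter from read-through transcription, and a T7 terminator closes the unit. The open reading frame encodes the Saccharomyces cerevisiae VMA1 intein with a Bacillus circulans chitin binding domain embedded between its 5′ and 3′ regions. This is followed directly by the wheat Ec-1 metallothionein coding sequence, a zinc-binding protein annotated as binding five Zn(II) ions. The N-terminal intein–CBD tag lets the fusion be captured on chitin resin, and thiol-induced cleavage at the intein C-terminus then releases the metallothionein without the tag. A small fragment annotated as SET1 lies downstream of the insert; it lies beyond the annotated end of the Ec-1 coding sequence and may simply be vector sequence. The cloning sites used are not recorded. The plasmid is intended for producing recombinant wheat metallothionein, and the associated work compares Zn(II) binding affinities and zinc buffering across metallothioneins.
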