Addgene plasmid #200296: Ec-1 Triticum aestivum Metallothionein
Purpose: Bacterial expression plasmids for production of recombinant Triticum aestivum Metallothionein
Depositing lab: Artur Krężel. Depositing organization: University of Wroclaw. Publication: Differentiated Zn(II) binding affinities in animal, plant, and bacterial metallothioneins define their zinc buffering capacity at physiological pZn. Mosna K, Jurczak K, Krezel A. Metallomics. 2023 Oct 4;15(10):mfad061. doi: 10.1093/mtomcs/mfad061. PubMed 37804185.
Backbone
  Vector backbone: pTYB21
  Vector type: Bacterial Expression
Growth in bacteria
  Bacterial resistance: Ampicillin, 100 μg/mL
  Growth temperature: 37°C
  Growth strain: DH5alpha
  Copy number: High Copy
Gene/Insert
  Gene/Insert name: Gene of metallothionein with Chiting Binding Domanin-Intein
  Species: Triticum aestivum
  Tag / fusion protein: Chiting Binding Domanin-Intein (N terminal on backbone)
  Cloning method: Restriction Enzyme; 5′ cloning site Unknown (unknown if destroyed)
Terms and licenses: Academic/Nonprofit Terms; Industry Terms: Not Available to Industry
How to cite: Ec-1 Triticum aestivum Metallothionein was a gift from Artur Krężel (Addgene plasmid # 200296 ; http://n2t.net/addgene:200296 ; RRID:Addgene_200296)
